Addgene plasmid #30391: pHR-SIN-GFP-PTEN-WT
Depositing lab: Todd Waldman. Depositing organization: Georgetown University. Publication: Mechanistic Analysis of a DNA Damage-Induced, PTEN-Dependent Size Checkpoint in Human Cells. Kim JS, Xu X, Li H, Solomon D, Lane WS, Jin T, Waldman T. Mol Cell Biol. 2011 Jul . 31(13):2756-71. 10.1128/MCB.01323-10 PubMed 21536651.
Backbone
  Vector backbone: pHR-SIN
  Backbone size w/o insert (bp): 9000
  Vector type: Mammalian Expression
Growth in bacteria
  Bacterial resistance: Ampicillin, 100 μg/mL
  Growth temperature: 37°C
  Growth strain: DH5alpha
  Copy number: High Copy
Gene/Insert
  Gene/Insert name: GFP-PTEN-WT
  Species: H. sapiens (human)
  Insert size (bp): 1935
  Mutation: GFP-PTEN-WT
  GenBank ID: U93051
  Entrez Gene: PTEN (a.k.a. 10q23del, BZS, CWS1, DEC, GLM2, MHAM, MMAC1, PTEN1, PTENbeta, PTENgama, TEP1)
  Cloning method: Restriction Enzyme; 5′ cloning site BamH I (not destroyed); 3′ cloning site Not I (not destroyed)
  Sequencing primers: 5′ CCAAGGACCTGAAATGACCC
Terms and licenses: Academic/Nonprofit Terms; Industry Terms: Not Available to Industry
How to cite: pHR-SIN-GFP-PTEN-WT was a gift from Todd Waldman (Addgene plasmid # 30391 ; http://n2t.net/addgene:30391 ; RRID:Addgene_30391)
