[The description below was written by a language model from this plasmid's Addgene catalogue record.]
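Description:
pHR-SIN-GFP-PTEN-WT is a mammalian expression plasmid built on the pHR-SIN backbone (about 9 kb without insert). The record classifies it only as "Mammalian Expression", but the backbone name points to the pHR family of HIV-1-derived, self-inactivating (SIN) lentiviral transfer vectors. In these vectors a deletion in the 3′ LTR disables viral promoter activity after integration, so the transgene is driven by an internal promoter. No feature table is provided, so the LTRs, packaging signal and the identity of the internal promoter cannot be confirmed here, and the promoter is not stated. The plasmid is propagated in E. coli as a high-copy construct under ampicillin selection. No mammalian selection marker is recorded.

The payload is a roughly 1.9 kb insert encoding wild-type human PTEN fused to GFP, cloned between BamHI and NotI sites that both remain intact, so the cassette can be excised or swapped. The name suggests that GFP sits at the N-terminus of PTEN, although the record does not explicitly give the tag orientation. PTEN is a tumour suppressor phosphatase that antagonises PI3K signalling, and the GFP fusion allows expression and subcellular localisation to be followed by fluorescence.

The "WT" designation implies that it serves as the reference version alongside mutant counterparts. The associated publication concerns a DNA damage-induced, PTEN-dependent cell size checkpoint in human cells. This is consistent with using the construct to express or restore tagged PTEN in human cell lines and to study its function and localisation.
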