>Addgene plasmid #30391 | pHR-SIN-GFP-PTEN-WT | addgene partial sequence | sequence record 36220 | pHR-SIN-F 5'-CCAAGGACCTGAAATGACCC-3'
ATACATCAGCCTGCTTCTCGCTTCTGTTCGCGCGCTTCTGCTTCCCGAGCTCTATAAAAGAGCTCACAAC
CCCTCACTCGGCGCGCCAGTCCTCCGACAGACTGAGTCGCCCGGGGGGGATCCATGGTGAGCAAGGGCGA
GGAGCTGTTCACCGGGGTGGTGCCCATCCTGGTCGAGCTGGACGGCGACGTAAACGGCCACAAGTTCAGC
GTGTCCGGCGAGGGCGAGGGCGATGCCACCTACGGCAAGCTGACCCTGAAGTTCATCTGCACCACCGGCA
AGCTGCCCGTGCCCTGGCCCACCCTCGTGACCACCTTCGGCTACGGCGTGCAGTGCTTCGCCCGCTACCC
CGACCACATGAAGCAGCACGACTTCTTCAAGTCCGCCATGCCCGAAGGCTACGTCCAGGAGCGCACCATC
TTCTTCAAGGACGACGGCAACTACAAGACCCGCGCCGAGGTGAAGTTCGAGGGCGACACCCTGGTGAACC
GCATCGAGCTGAAGGGCATCGACTTCAAGGAGGACGGCAACATCCTGGGGCACAAGCTGGAGTACAACTA
CAACAGCCACAACGTCTATATCACGGCCGACAAGCAGAAGAACGGCATCAAGGTGAACTTCAAGATCCGC
CACAACATCGAGGACGGCAGCGTGCAGCTCGCCGACCACTACCAGCAGAACACCCCCATCGGCGACGGCC
CCGTGCTGCTGCCCGACAACCACTACCTGAGCACCCAGTCCGCCCTGAGCAAAGACCCCAACGAGAAGCG
CGATCACATGGTCCTGCTGGAGTTCGTGACCGCCGCCGGGATCACTCTCGGCATGGACGAGCTGTACAAG
AAAGGAGGCATGACAGCCATCATCAAAGAGATCGTTAGCA
