>Addgene plasmid #30391 | pHR-SIN-GFP-PTEN-WT | addgene partial sequence | sequence record 37094 | EGFP-C 5'-CATGGTCCTGCTGGAGTTCGTG-3'
ACGAGCTGTACAAGAAAGGAGGCATGACAGCCATCATCAAAGAGATCGTTAGCAGAAACAAAAGGAGATA
TCAAGAGGATGGATTCGACTTAGACTTGACCTATATTTATCCAAACATTATTGCTATGGGATTTCCTGCA
GAAAGACTTGAAGGCGTATACAGGAACAATATTGATGATGTAGTAAGGTTTTTGGATTCAAAGCATAAAA
ACCATTACAAGATATACAATCTTTGTGCTGAAAGACATTATGACACCGCCAAATTTAATTGCAGAGTTGC
ACAATATCCTTTTGAAGACCATAACCCACCACAGCTAGAACTTATCAAACCCTTTTGTGAAGATCTTGAC
CAATGGCTAAGTGAAGATGACAATCATGTTGCAGCAATTCACTGTAAAGCTGGAAAGGGACGAACTGGTG
TAATGATATGTGCATATTTATTACATCGGGGCAAATTTTTAAAGGCACAAGAGGCCCTAGATTTCTATGG
GGAAGTAAGGACCAGAGACAAAAAGGGAGTAACTATTCCCAGTCAGAGGCGCTATGTGTATTATTATAGC
TACCTGTTAAAGAATCATCTGGATTATAGACCAGTGGCACTGTTGTTTCACAAGATGATGTTTGAAACTA
TTCCAATGTTCAGTGGCGGAACTT
